>Addgene plasmid #12862 | DCT.VV.Orf174 | addgene partial sequence | sequence record 19251 | T7 5'-TAATACGACTCACTATAGGG-3'
CCGAGCTCGGATCCAGTACCCTTCACCGAATTCCAGCTGACCACCATGGCGGAATTTGAAGATCAACTCG
TTTTCAATAGTATCAGTGCCCGTGCATTGAAAGCTTATTTCACTGCTAAAATCAATGAAATGGTAGATGA
GTTGGTCACAAGAAAATGTCCACAAAAGAAAAAATCACAAGCTAAGAAACCTGAAGTACGCATTCCTGTA
GATCTTGTAAAGTCTAGTTTTGTGAAAAAGTTTGGATTGTGCAATTATGGAGGAATCCTTATCAGTCTTA
TTAATAGTCTAGTAGAAAATAATTTCTTTACAAAGGATGGAAAACTGGATGATACAGGCAAAAAGGAATT
GGTTTTGACAGATGTCGAAAAACGAATTCTTAATACCATAGATAAATCATCTCCTTTGTATATCGATATT
AGTGATGTTAAAGTATTGGCTGCTAGACTAAAAAGAAGCGCTACACAATTTAACTTTAATGGACATACAT
ATCATCTGGAAAATGATAAAATAGAAGATCTCATTAATCAGTTGGTTAAGGACGAATCCATTCAACTGGA
TGAAAAGAGTTCTATTAAAGATAGTATGTATGTCATTCCCGATGAACTTATCGATGTTCTCAAAACTAGA
TTGTTTAGATCTCCTCAAGTCAAGGATAATATTATTTCGCGTACTAGATTGTATGATTATTTTACT
