[The description below was written by a language model from this plasmid's Addgene catalogue record.]
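Description:
DCT.VV.Orf174 is a mammalian expression plasmid built on the commercial pcDNA 3.1D V5-His-TOPO backbone (about 5.5 kb without insert). It carries a 939 bp open reading frame from vaccinia virus, catalogued under the alternative names virion core DNA-binding protein and VV_WR_070. The plasmid is maintained at high copy number in E. coli under ampicillin selection, and it carries a neomycin resistance marker that allows G418 selection of transfected mammalian cells. The record lists BamHI sites, both preserved, flanking the insert, and a universal T7 primer for sequencing from the 5′ end. No feature table is provided. The promoter is therefore not explicitly stated, although pcDNA3.1-series vectors generally drive expression from the CMV immediate-early promoter, with a T7 promoter upstream of the cloning site. The backbone name indicates that C-terminal V5 and His tags are available, but the record does not say whether the insert is fused in frame to them.

The construct belongs to a library of individually cloned vaccinia virus ORFs assembled for screening. The associated work concerned the identification of poxvirus CD8+ T cell determinants, with the aim of informing the design and characterization of smallpox vaccines. In that setting, each plasmid serves to express a single viral protein in mammalian cells so that T cell recognition can be attributed to a defined gene product. The depositors caution that the "Orf174" name is specific to this library. They also note that the cloned sequence may differ from the canonical GenBank version and from the expected amino acid sequence, so the available quality-control sequence data and the library's supplementary annotation should be consulted before relying on the insert.
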