Addgene plasmid #12862: DCT.VV.Orf174
Purpose: This plasmid was designed for screening purposes and may contain discrepancies relative to the current canonical GenBank version of the gene.
Depositing lab: Jack Bennink & Jon Yewdell. Depositing organization: National Institute of Allergy and Infectious Diseases (NIAID). Publication: Identification of poxvirus CD8+ T cell determinants to enable rational design and characterization of smallpox vaccines. Tscharke DC, Karupiah G, Zhou J, Palmore T, Irvine KR, Haeryfar SM, Williams S, Sidney J, Sette A, Bennink JR, Yewdell JW. J Exp Med. 2005 January 3; 201(1): 95–104. 10.1084/jem.20041912 PubMed 15623576.
Backbone
  Vector backbone: pcDNA 3.1D V5-His-TOPO
  Backbone manufacturer: Invitrogen
  Backbone size w/o insert (bp): 5514
  Vector type: Mammalian Expression
  Selectable markers: Neomycin (select with G418)
Growth in bacteria
  Bacterial resistance: Ampicillin, 100 μg/mL
  Growth temperature: 37°C
  Growth strain: DH5alpha
  Copy number: High Copy
Gene/Insert
  Gene/Insert name: VV.Orf174 (alt names: virion core DNAbinding protein; VV_WR_070)
  Species: Vaccinia Virus
  Insert size (bp): 939
  GenBank ID: 9790992
  Cloning method: Restriction Enzyme; 5′ cloning site BamHI (not destroyed); 3′ cloning site BamHI (not destroyed)
  Sequencing primers: 5′ Universal T7
Terms and licenses: Academic/Nonprofit Terms; Industry Terms: Not Available to Industry
Depositor comments: Please see the Vaccinia kit page ( https://www.addgene.org/vvorf/ ) for more information. The kit page contains the supplemental VVOrfData spreadsheet, which includes important information about this plasmid. The plasmid and insert names provided here relate only to this library. The name of the ORF (if present) in VACV strain Copenhagen and the name of the ORF (if annotated) in VACV strain WR sequence can be found in VVOrfData spreadsheet. Please note that the amino acid sequence given for each ORF in the spreadsheet may contain some errors. Additionally, changes from the expected sequence may be present in these plasmids. Please see Addgene's quality control sequence and sequencing notes in the VVOrfData spreadsheet before ordering this plasmid.
How to cite: DCT.VV.Orf174 was a gift from Jack Bennink & Jon Yewdell (Addgene plasmid # 12862 ; http://n2t.net/addgene:12862 ; RRID:Addgene_12862)
